Addgene plasmid #169069: SNAP-Rab5
Purpose: Express human Rab5b in mammalian cells
Depositing lab: Gia Voeltz. Depositing organization: University of Colorado, Boulder. Publication: Reticulon-3 Promotes Endosome Maturation at ER Membrane Contact Sites. Wu H, Voeltz GK. Dev Cell. 2021 Jan 11;56(1):52-66.e7. doi: 10.1016/j.devcel.2020.12.014. PubMed 33434526.
Backbone
  Vector backbone: pSNAPf-C1
  Backbone manufacturer: Michael Davidson
  Backbone size w/o insert (bp): 4560
  Total vector size (bp): 5169
  Vector type: Mammalian Expression
  Selectable markers: Neomycin (select with G418)
Growth in bacteria
  Bacterial resistance: Kanamycin, 50 μg/mL
  Growth temperature: 37°C
  Growth strain: DH5alpha
  Copy number: High Copy
Gene/Insert
  Gene/Insert name: Rab5B
  Species: H. sapiens (human)
  Insert size (bp): 652
  GenBank ID: NM_002868.3
  Entrez Gene: RAB5B
  Promoter: CMV
  Tag / fusion protein: SNAP (N terminal on backbone)
  Cloning method: Restriction Enzyme; 5′ cloning site XhoI (not destroyed); 3′ cloning site BamHI (not destroyed)
  Sequencing primers: 5′ CGCAAATGGGCGGTAGGCGTG; 3′ CAAATGTGGTATGGCTGATT
Terms and licenses: Academic/Nonprofit Terms; Industry Terms: Not Available to Industry
Depositor comments: Please note: Plasmid contains differences in the linker region between SNAP and Rab5B compared to the depositor's sequence. These differences do not affect the plasmid's functions.
How to cite: SNAP-Rab5 was a gift from Gia Voeltz (Addgene plasmid # 169069 ; http://n2t.net/addgene:169069 ; RRID:Addgene_169069)
