[The description below was written by a language model from this plasmid's Addgene catalogue record and pLannotate feature annotations shown in this document.]
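Description:
SNAP-Rab5 is a mammalian expression plasmid built on the pSNAPf-C1 backbone, a C1-style vector in which the tag sits upstream of the cloning site. It carries the human RAB5B coding sequence, inserted between XhoI and BamHI sites that both remain intact, so that Rab5b is produced with an N-terminal SNAP tag. Transcription of the fusion is driven by the human cytomegalovirus immediate early enhancer and promoter and terminated by an SV40 polyadenylation signal. The SNAP tag here is annotated as the fast-reacting variant of human O6-alkylguanine-DNA alkyltransferase, which reacts covalently with benzylguanine derivatives and so allows the fusion protein to be labelled in cells with a chosen fluorescent or other substrate. Placing the tag at the N terminus leaves the C terminus of the Rab GTPase free, the end that is normally lipid-modified for membrane attachment. The record notes that the linker between SNAP and Rab5B differs from the depositor's reference sequence, without effect on function.

For propagation, the plasmid has a high-copy ColE1/pUC-type origin and an f1 phage origin. A single NeoR/KanR gene (Tn5 aminoglycoside phosphotransferase) is preceded by both a bacterial bla promoter and the SV40 enhancer/early promoter and followed by an HSV TK poly(A) signal, giving kanamycin resistance in E. coli and G418 selection in mammalian cells. The short large T antigen, ble and bGH poly(A) fragments in the feature table appear to be backbone remnants rather than functional elements. The stated purpose is expression of human Rab5b in mammalian cells, and the associated work concerns endosome maturation at ER membrane contact sites, consistent with use as a labelable Rab5 endosome marker for imaging.
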