Features (pLannotate 1.2.2; 14 found; start..end, strand, type, name):
     61..364     +  enhancer       CMV enhancer: human cytomegalovirus immediate early enhancer
    365..568     +  promoter       CMV promoter: human cytomegalovirus (CMV) immediate early promoter
    613..1158    +  CDS            SNAP-tag®: human O6-alkylguanine-DNA-alkyltransferase variant that forms covalent bonds with benzylguanine derivatives fast-reacting variant, optimized for mammalian expression
   1186..1830    +  CDS            RAB5B: RAB5B_HUMAN - Experimental evidence at protein level: Swiss-Prot protein existence level 1. Protein transport. Probably involved in vesicular traffic. From Homo sapiens (Human).
   1856..1940    +  CDS            large T antigen (fragment): large T antigen from SV40 (simian virus 40)
   1963..2084    +  polyA_signal   SV40 poly(A) signal: SV40 polyadenylation signal
   2118..2546    -  rep_origin     f1 ori (sequence partly withheld): f1 bacteriophage origin of replication; arrow indicates direction of (+) strand synthesis
   2573..2677    +  promoter       AmpR promoter: bla
   2679..3036    +  promoter       SV40 promoter: SV40 enhancer and early promoter
   3071..3865    +  CDS            NeoR/KanR: aminoglycoside phosphotransferase from Tn5; aph(3')-II (or nptII); confers resistance to neomycin, kanamycin, and G418 (Geneticin®)
   3886..4038    +  CDS            ble (fragment): BLE_KLEPN - Experimental evidence at protein level: Swiss-Prot protein existence level 1. Binding protein with a strong affinity to the bleomycin family of antibiotics. Binds to CL990; an antimitotic-antibiotic compound. From Klebsiella pneumoniae.
   4097..4144    +  polyA_signal   HSV TK poly(A) signal: herpes simplex virus thymidine kinase polyadenylation signal (Cole and Stacy, 1985)
   4235..4251    -  polyA_signal   bGH poly(A) signal (fragment): bovine growth hormone polyadenylation signal
   4473..5061    +  rep_origin     ori: high-copy-number ColE1/pMB1/pBR322/pUC origin of replication
>Addgene plasmid #169069 | SNAP-Rab5 | addgene full sequence | sequence record 338305 | Addgene NGS Result
TAGTTATTAATAGTAATCAATTACGGGGTCATTAGTTCATAGCCCATATATGGAGTTCCGCGTTACATAA
CTTACGGTAAATGGCCCGCCTGGCTGACCGCCCAACGACCCCCGCCCATTGACGTCAATAATGACGTATG
TTCCCATAGTAACGCCAATAGGGACTTTCCATTGACGTCAATGGGTGGAGTATTTACGGTAAACTGCCCA
CTTGGCAGTACATCAAGTGTATCATATGCCAAGTACGCCCCCTATTGACGTCAATGACGGTAAATGGCCC
GCCTGGCATTATGCCCAGTACATGACCTTATGGGACTTTCCTACTTGGCAGTACATCTACGTATTAGTCA
TCGCTATTACCATGGTGATGCGGTTTTGGCAGTACATCAATGGGCGTGGATAGCGGTTTGACTCACGGGG
ATTTCCAAGTCTCCACCCCATTGACGTCAATGGGAGTTTGTTTTGGCACCAAAATCAACGGGACTTTCCA
AAATGTCGTAACAACTCCGCCCCATTGACGCAAATGGGCGGTAGGCGTGTACGGTGGGAGGTCTATATAA
GCAGAGCTGGTTTAGTGAACCGTCAGATCCGCTAGCGCTACCGGTCGCCACCATGGACAAAGACTGCGAA
ATGAAGCGCACCACCCTGGATAGCCCTCTGGGCAAGCTGGAACTGTCTGGGTGCGAACAGGGCCTGCACC
GTATCATCTTCCTGGGCAAAGGAACATCTGCCGCCGACGCCGTGGAAGTGCCTGCCCCAGCCGCCGTGCT
GGGCGGACCAGAGCCACTGATGCAGGCCACCGCCTGGCTCAACGCCTACTTTCACCAGCCTGAGGCCATC
GAGGAGTTCCCTGTGCCAGCCCTGCACCACCCAGTGTTCCAGCAGGAGAGCTTTACCCGCCAGGTGCTGT
GGAAACTGCTGAAAGTGGTGAAGTTCGGAGAGGTCATCAGCTACAGCCACCTGGCCGCCCTGGCCGGCAA
TCCCGCCGCCACCGCCGCCGTGAAAACCGCCCTGAGCGGAAATCCCGTGCCCATTCTGATCCCCTGCCAC
CGGGTGGTGCAGGGCGACCTGGACGTGGGGGGCTACGAGGGCGGGCTCGCCGTGAAAGAGTGGCTGCTGG
CCCACGAGGGCCACAGACTGGGCAAGCCTGGGCTGGGTAGCGGTAGCGGTGGCAGCTCTCGAGCTATGAC
TAGCAGAAGCACAGCTAGGCCCAATGGGCAACCCCAGGCCAGCAAAATTTGCCAGTTCAAATTGGTCCTG
CTGGGAGAATCTGCAGTGGGAAAGTCAAGCCTGGTATTACGTTTTGTCAAAGGGCAGTTCCATGAGTACC
AGGAGAGCACCATTGGAGCGGCCTTCCTCACCCAGTCCGTTTGTCTAGATGACACAACAGTGAAGTTTGA
GATCTGGGACACAGCTGGGCAGGAGCGATATCACAGCTTAGCCCCCATGTACTACAGGGGTGCCCAAGCT
GCAATCGTGGTTTACGACATTACTAATCAGGAAACCTTTGCCCGAGCAAAGACATGGGTGAAGGAACTAC
AGCGACAGGCCAGTCCTAGCATCGTTATTGCCCTGGCAGGGAACAAAGCTGACCTGGCCAACAAACGTAT
GGTGGAGTATGAAGAGGCCCAGGCATATGCAGATGACAACAGCTTATTGTTCATGGAGACTTCAGCCAAG
ACAGCTATGAACGTGAATGATCTCTTCCTGGCAATAGCTAAGAAGTTGCCAAAGAGTGAACCCCAGAATC
TGGGAGGTGCAGCAGGCCGAAGCCGGGGTGTGGATCTCCATGAACAGTCCCAGCAGAACAAGAGCCAGTG
TTGTAGCAACTGAGGATCCACCGGATCTAGATAACTGATCATAATCAGCCATACCACATTTGTAGAGGTT
TTACTTGCTTTAAAAAACCTCCCACACCTCCCCCTGAACCTGAAACATAAAATGAATGCAATTGTTGTTG
TTAACTTGTTTATTGCAGCTTATAATGGTTACAAATAAAGCAATAGCATCACAAATTTCACAAATAAAGC
ATTTTTTTCACTGCATTCTAGTTGTGGTTTGTCCAAACTCATCAATGTATCTTAACGCGTAAATTGTAAG
CGTTAATATTTTGTTAAAATTCGCGTTAAATTTTTGTTAAATCAGCTCATTTTTTAACCAATAGGCCGAA
ATCGGCAAAATCCCTTATAAATCAAAAGAATAGACCGAGATAGGGT
[37 nt withheld, positions 2217-2253]
AAAGAACGTGGACTCCAACGTCAAAGG
[49 nt withheld, positions 2281-2329]
T
[91 nt withheld, positions 2331-2421]
G
[124 nt withheld, positions 2423-2546]
CAGGTGGCACTTTTCGGGGAAATGTGCGCGGAACCCCTATTTGTTTATTTTTCTAAATACATTCAAATAT
GTATCCGCTCATGAGACAATAACCCTGATAAATGCTTCAATAATATTGAAAAAGGAAGAGTCCTGAGGCG
GAAAGAACCAGCTGTGGAATGTGTGTCAGTTAGGGTGTGGAAAGTCCCCAGGCTCCCCAGCAGGCAGAAG
TATGCAAAGCATGCATCTCAATTAGTCAGCAACCAGGTGTGGAAAGTCCCCAGGCTCCCCAGCAGGCAGA
AGTATGCAAAGCATGCATCTCAATTAGTCAGCAACCATAGTCCCGCCCCTAACTCCGCCCATCCCGCCCC
TAACTCCGCCCAGTTCCGCCCATTCTCCGCCCCATGGCTGACTAATTTTTTTTATTTATGCAGAGGCCGA
GGCCGCCTCGGCCTCTGAGCTATTCCAGAAGTAGTGAGGAGGCTTTTTTGGAGGCCTAGGCTTTTGCAAA
GATCGATCAAGAGACAGGATGAGGATCGTTTCGCATGATTGAACAAGATGGATTGCACGCAGGTTCTCCG
GCCGCTTGGGTGGAGAGGCTATTCGGCTATGACTGGGCACAACAGACAATCGGCTGCTCTGATGCCGCCG
TGTTCCGGCTGTCAGCGCAGGGGCGCCCGGTTCTTTTTGTCAAGACCGACCTGTCCGGTGCCCTGAATGA
ACTGCAAGACGAGGCAGCGCGGCTATCGTGGCTGGCCACGACGGGCGTTCCTTGCGCAGCTGTGCTCGAC
GTTGTCACTGAAGCGGGAAGGGACTGGCTGCTATTGGGCGAAGTGCCGGGGCAGGATCTCCTGTCATCTC
ACCTTGCTCCTGCCGAGAAAGTATCCATCATGGCTGATGCAATGCGGCGGCTGCATACGCTTGATCCGGC
TACCTGCCCATTCGACCACCAAGCGAAACATCGCATCGAGCGAGCACGTACTCGGATGGAAGCCGGTCTT
GTCGATCAGGATGATCTGGACGAAGAGCATCAGGGGCTCGCGCCAGCCGAACTGTTCGCCAGGCTCAAGG
CGAGCATGCCCGACGGCGAGGATCTCGTCGTGACCCATGGCGATGCCTGCTTGCCGAATATCATGGTGGA
AAATGGCCGCTTTTCTGGATTCATCGACTGTGGCCGGCTGGGTGTGGCGGACCGCTATCAGGACATAGCG
TTGGCTACCCGTGATATTGCTGAAGAGCTTGGCGGCGAATGGGCTGACCGCTTCCTCGTGCTTTACGGTA
TCGCCGCTCCCGATTCGCAGCGCATCGCCTTCTATCGCCTTCTTGACGAGTTCTTCTGAGCGGGACTCTG
GGGTTCGAAATGACCGACCAAGCGACGCCCAACCTGCCATCACGAGATTTCGATTCCACCGCCGCCTTCT
ATGAAAGGTTGGGCTTCGGAATCGTTTTCCGGGACGCCGGCTGGATGATCCTCCAGCGCGGGGATCTCAT
GCTGGAGTTCTTCGCCCACCCTAGGGGGAGGCTAACTGAAACACGGAAGGAGACAATACCGGAAGGAACC
CGCGCTATGACGGCAATAAAAAGACAGAATAAAACGCACGGTGTTGGGTCGTTTGTTCATAAACGCGGGG
TTCGGTCCCAGGGCTGGCACTCTGTCGATACCCCACCGAGACCCCATTGGGGCCAATACGCCCGCGTTTC
TTCCTTTTCCCCACCCCACCCCCCAAGTTCGGGTGAAGGCCCAGGGCTCGCAGCCAACGTCGGGGCGGCA
GGCCCTGCCATAGCCTCAGGTTACTCATATATACTTTAGATTGATTTAAAACTTCATTTTTAATTTAAAA
GGATCTAGGTGAAGATCCTTTTTGATAATCTCATGACCAAAATCCCTTAACGTGAGTTTTCGTTCCACTG
AGCGTCAGACCCCGTAGAAAAGATCAAAGGATCTTCTTGAGATCCTTTTTTTCTGCGCGTAATCTGCTGC
TTGCAAACAAAAAAACCACCGCTACCAGCGGTGGTTTGTTTGCCGGATCAAGAGCTACCAACTCTTTTTC
CGAAGGTAACTGGCTTCAGCAGAGCGCAGATACCAAATACTGTTCTTCTAGTGTAGCCGTAGTTAGGCCA
CCACTTCAAGAACTCTGTAGCACCGCCTACATACCTCGCTCTGCTAATCCTGTTACCAGTGGCTGCTGCC
AGTGGCGATAAGTCGTGTCTTACCGGGTTGGACTCAAGACGATAGTTACCGGATAAGGCGCAGCGGTCGG
GCTGAACGGGGGGTTCGTGCACACAGCCCAGCTTGGAGCGAACGACCTACACCGAACTGAGATACCTACA
GCGTGAGCTATGAGAAAGCGCCACGCTTCCCGAAGGGAGAAAGGCGGACAGGTATCCGGTAAGCGGCAGG
GTCGGAACAGGAGAGCGCACGAGGGAGCTTCCAGGGGGAAACGCCTGGTATCTTTATAGTCCTGTCGGGT
TTCGCCACCTCTGACTTGAGCGTCGATTTTTGTGATGCTCGTCAGGGGGGCGGAGCCTATGGAAAAACGC
CAGCAACGCGGCCTTTTTACGGTTCCTGGCCTTTTGCTGGCCTTTTGCTCACATGTTCTTTCCTGCGTTA
TCCCCTGATTCTGTGGATAACCGTATTACCGCCATGCAT
